Addgene plasmid #167592: pKP381
Purpose: Express TonB H20A protein
Depositing lab: Kathleen Postle. Depositing organization: Washington State University. Publication: His(20) provides the sole functionally significant side chain in the essential TonB transmembrane domain. Larsen RA, Deckert GE, Kastead KA, Devanathan S, Keller KL, Postle K. J Bacteriol. 2007 Apr;189(7):2825-33. doi: 10.1128/JB.01925-06. Epub 2007 Feb 2. PubMed 17277053.
Backbone
  Vector backbone: pACYC184
  Vector type: Bacterial Expression
Growth in bacteria
  Bacterial resistance: Chloramphenicol, 25 μg/mL
  Growth temperature: 37°C
  Growth strain: DH5alpha
  Growth instructions: Plasmid is in pKP1344 which is ∆tonB::BlaM. It will grow fine in DH5alpha.
  Copy number: High Copy
Gene/Insert
  Gene/Insert name: tonB H20A
  Species: Escherichia coli
  Cloning method: Restriction Enzyme; 5′ cloning site unknown (unknown if destroyed); 3′ cloning site unknown (unknown if destroyed)
  Sequencing primers: 5′ unknown
Terms and licenses: Academic/Nonprofit Terms; Industry Terms: Not Available to Industry
Depositor comments: Please note that some Genbank listings and Snapgene's ORF recognition software may add additional amino acids to the TonB ORF. Postle and Skare, 1988, PMID: 2839513 demonstrated that the first two Met residues of the open reading frame are not translated and that TonB starts with the third ATG codon. The mutations listed above are numbered based on the functional starting codon.
How to cite: pKP381 was a gift from Kathleen Postle (Addgene plasmid # 167592 ; http://n2t.net/addgene:167592 ; RRID:Addgene_167592)
