[The description below was written by a language model from this plasmid's Addgene catalogue record and pLannotate feature annotations shown in this document.]
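Description:
pKP381 is a bacterial expression plasmid built on the pACYC184 backbone for producing the H20A variant of Escherichia coli TonB. It replicates from the p15A origin, which is compatible with ColE1-type plasmids and is generally regarded as low-to-medium copy, although the catalogue entry lists the plasmid as high copy. Selection is by chloramphenicol, through the cat gene and its own promoter. The tetracycline resistance gene of pACYC184 survives only as several fragments, along with a partial tet promoter, which suggests the expression cassette was inserted into that region and that tetracycline resistance is not functional. The cloning sites used are not recorded. Short matches to IS1 and to an RSF origin are also annotated, but these appear to be backbone remnants.

The payload is an arabinose-regulated cassette. The araC regulator gene is transcribed divergently from the araBAD promoter, which drives the tonB coding sequence, followed by the native bidirectional tonB terminator. This arrangement allows TonB levels to be adjusted with L-arabinose. TonB couples cytoplasmic membrane energy to outer membrane receptors for active uptake of cobalamin and iron-siderophore complexes. The substitution replaces histidine 20 in the transmembrane domain with alanine, and the associated study concerns the functional importance of this side chain. The depositor notes that residue numbering starts from the third ATG of the open reading frame, the functional start codon, so automated ORF calls may add extra N-terminal residues. The mutation itself is not marked in the feature table. The plasmid is suited to testing the activity of the mutant protein in strains lacking tonB.
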