Features (pLannotate 1.2.2; 15 found; start..end, strand, type, name):
      1..285     +  promoter       araBAD promoter: araBAD; promoter of the L-arabinose operon of E. coli; the araC regulatory gene is transcribed in the opposite direction (Guzman et al., 1995)
    339..1055    +  CDS            tonB: TONB_ECOLI - Also known as exbA. Experimental evidence at protein level: Swiss-Prot protein existence level 1. Interacts with outer membrane receptor proteins that carry out high-affinity binding and energy dependent uptake into the periplasmic space of specific substrates such as cobalamin, and various iron compounds (such as iron dicitrate, enterochelin, aerobactin, etc.). In the absence of TonB these receptors bind their substrates but do not carry out active transport. TonB also interacts with some colicins and is involved in the energy-dependent, irreversible steps of bacteriophages phi 8
   1065..1096    +  terminator     tonB terminator: bidirectional E. coli tonB-P14 transcription terminator
   1177..1891    +  CDS            TcR (fragment): tetracycline efflux protein; tet; confers resistance to tetracycline
   2133..2258    -  CDS            YPB1_ECOLX (fragment): Protein predicted: Swiss-Prot protein existence level 4. From Escherichia coli.
   2394..2487    +  CDS            TcR (fragment): tetracycline efflux protein; tet; confers resistance to tetracycline
   2484..2541    -  CDS            TcR (fragment): tetracycline efflux protein; tet; confers resistance to tetracycline
   2528..2626    +  CDS            YPB2_ECOLX (fragment): Protein predicted: Swiss-Prot protein existence level 4. From Escherichia coli.
   2925..3584    -  CDS            CmR: chloramphenicol acetyltransferase; cat; confers resistance to chloramphenicol
   3585..3687    -  promoter       cat promoter: promoter of the E. coli cat gene encoding chloramphenicol acetyltransferase
   3808..3951    +  mobile_element IS1 (fragment): prokaryotic transposable element IS1
   4070..4125    -  rep_origin     RSF ori (fragment): Plasmids containing the RSF 1030 origin of replication can be propagated in E. coli cells that contain additional plasmids with compatible origins.
   4213..4758    -  rep_origin     p15A ori: Plasmids containing the medium-copy-number p15A origin of replication can be propagated in E. coli cells that contain a second plasmid with the ColE1 origin.
   4870..4888    +  promoter       tet promoter (fragment): E. coli promoter for tetracycline efflux protein gene
   4978..5856    -  CDS            araC: L-arabinose regulatory protein; araC
>Addgene plasmid #167592 | pKP381 | addgene full sequence | sequence record 333688 | Addgene NGS Result
AAGAAACCAATTGTCCATATTGCATCAGACATTGCCGTCACTGCGTCTTTTACTGGCTCTTCTCGCTAAC
CAAACCGGTAACCCCGCTTATTAAAAGCATTCTGTAACAAAGCGGGACCAAAGCCATGACAAAAACGCGT
AACAAAAGTGTCTATAATCACGGCAGAAAAGTCCACATTGATTATTTGCACGGCGTCACACTTTGCTATG
CCATAGCATTTTTATCCATAAGATTAGCGGATCCTACCTGACGCTTTTTATCGCAACTCTCTACTGTTTC
TCCATACCCGTTTTTTTGGGCTAGACCTGGTTTTTCTACTGAAATGATTATGACTTCAATGACCCTTGAT
TTACCTCGCCGCTTCCCCTGGCCGACGTTACTTTCGGTCTGCATCGCTGGTGCTGTTGTGGCGGGTCTGC
TCTATACCTCGGTACATCAGGTTATTGAACTACCTGCGCCTGCGCAGCCGATTTCTGTCACGATGGTTAC
GCCTGCTGATCTCGAACCGCCACAAGCCGTTCAGCCGCCACCGGAGCCGGTGGTAGAGCCAGAACCGGAA
CCTGAGCCGATCCCCGAACCGCCAAAAGAAGCACCGGTGGTCATTGAAAAGCCGAAGCCGAAACCTAAGC
CAAAACCGAAGCCGGTGAAAAAGGTACAGGAGCAGCCAAAACGCGATGTCAAACCCGTAGAGTCGCGTCC
GGCATCACCGTTTGAAAATACGGCACCGGCACGCCTGACATCAAGTACAGCAACGGCTGCAACCAGCAAG
CCGGTTACCAGTGTGGCTTCAGGACCACGCGCATTAAGCCGTAATCAGCCGCAGTATCCGGCACGAGCAC
AGGCATTGCGCATTGAAGGGCAGGTTAAAGTTAAATTTGACGTTACGCCGGATGGTCGCGTGGATAACGT
ACAAATCCTCTCAGCCAAGCCTGCGAACATGTTTGAGCGTGAGGTGAAAAATGCGATGCGCAGATGGCGT
TATGAGCCGGGTAAGCCAGGCAGTGGGATTGTGGTGAATATCCTGTTTAAAATTAACGGCACCACCGAAA
TTCAGTAAGCAGAAAGTCAAAAGCCTCCGACCGGAGGCTTTTGACTATTACTCAACAGGTAAGGCGCGAG
GTTTTCCTTCAGGATCAACCGCGACATACTGGGGATCCTCTAGAGTCGACCTGCAGGCATGCACCATTCC
TTGCGGCGGCGGTGCTCAACGGCCTCAACCTACTACTGGGCTGCTTCCTAATGCAGGAGTCGCATAAGGG
AGAGCGTCGACCGATGCCCTTGAGAGCCTTCAACCCAGTCAGCTCCTTCCGGTGGGCGCGGGGCATGACT
ATCGTCGCCGCACTTATGACTGTCTTCTTTATCATGCAACTCGTAGGACAGGTGCCGGCAGCGCTCTGGG
TCATTTTCGGCGAGGACCGCTTTCGCTGGAGCGCGACGATGATCGGCCTGTCGCTTGCGGTATTCGGAAT
CTTGCACGCCCTCGCTCAAGCCTTCGTCACTGGTCCCGCCACCAAACGTTTCGGCGAGAAGCAGGCCATT
ATCGCCGGCATGGCGGCCGACGCGCTGGGCTACGTCTTGCTGGCGTTCGCGACGCGAGGCTGGATGGCCT
TCCCCATTATGATTCTTCTCGCTTCCGGCGGCATCGGGATGCCCGCGTTGCAGGCCATGCTGTCCAGGCA
GGTAGATGACGACCATCAGGGACAGCTTCAAGGATCGCTCGCGGCTCTTACCAGCCTAACTTCGATCATT
GGACCGCTGATCGTCACGGCGATTTATGCCGCCTCGGCGAGCACATGGAACGGGTTGGCATGGATTGTAG
GCGCCGCCCTATACCTTGTCTGCCTCCCCGCGTTGCGTCGCGGTGCATGGAGCCGGGCCACCTCGACCTG
AATGGAAGCCGGCGGCACCTCGCTAACGGATTCACCACTCCAAGAATTGGAGCCAATCAATTCTTGCGGA
GAACTGTGAATGCGCAAACCAACCCTTGGCAGAACATATCCATCGCGTCCGCCATCTCCAGCAGCCGCAC
GCGGCGCATCTCGGGCAGCGTTGGGTCCTGGCCACGGGTGCGCATGATCGTGCTCCTGTCGTTGAGGACC
CGGCTAGGCTGGCGGGGTTGCCTTACTGGTTAGCAGAATGAATCACCGATACGCGAGCGAACGTGAAGCG
ACTGCTGCTGCAAAACGTCTGCGACCTGAGCAACAACATGAATGGTCTTCGGTTTCCGTGTTTCGTAAAG
TCTGGAAACGCGGAAGTCCCCTACGTGCTGCTGAAGTTGCCCGCAACAGAGAGTGGAACCAACCGGTGAT
ACCACGATACTATGACTGAGAGTCAACGCCATGAGCGGCCTCATTTCTTATTCTGAGTTACAACAGTCCG
CACCGCTGCCGGTAGCTCCTTCCGGTGGGCGCGGGGCATGACTATCGTCGCCGCACTTATGACTGTCTTC
TTTATCATGCAACTCGTAGGACAGGTGCCGGCAGCGCCCAACAGTCCCCCGGCCACGGGGCCTGCCACCA
TACCCACGCCGAAACAAGCGCCCTGCACCATTATGTTCCGGATCTGCATCGCAGGATGCTGCTGGCTACC
CTGTGGAACACCTACATCTGTATTAACGAAGCGCTAACCGTTTTTATCAGGCTCTGGGAGGCAGAATAAA
TGATCATATCGTCAATTATTACCTCCACGGGGAGAGCCTGAGCAAACTGGCCTCAGGCATTTGAGAAGCA
CACGGTCACACTGCTTCCGGTAGTCAATAAACCGGTAAACCAGCAATAGACATAAGCGGCTATTTAACGA
CCCTGCCCTGAACCGACGACCGGGTCGAATTTGCTTTCGAATTTCTGCCATTCATCCGCTTATTATCACT
TATTCAGGCGTAGCAACCAGGCGTTTAAGGGCACCAATAACTGCCTTAAAAAAATTACGCCCCGCCCTGC
CACTCATCGCAGTACTGTTGTAATTCATTAAGCATTCTGCCGACATGGAAGCCATCACAAACGGCATGAT
GAACCTGAATCGCCAGCGGCATCAGCACCTTGTCGCCTTGCGTATAATATTTGCCCATGGTGAAAACGGG
GGCGAAGAAGTTGTCCATATTGGCCACGTTTAAATCAAAACTGGTGAAACTCACCCAGGGATTGGCTGAG
ACGAAAAACATATTCTCAATAAACCCTTTAGGGAAATAGGCCAGGTTTTCACCGTAACACGCCACATCTT
GCGAATATATGTGTAGAAACTGCCGGAAATCGTCGTGGTATTCACTCCAGAGCGATGAAAACGTTTCAGT
TTGCTCATGGAAAACGGTGTAACAAGGGTGAACACTATCCCATATCACCAGCTCACCGTCTTTCATTGCC
ATACGGAATTCCGGATGAGCATTCATCAGGCGGGCAAGAATGTGAATAAAGGCCGGATAAAACTTGTGCT
TATTTTTCTTTACGGTCTTTAAAAAGGCCGTAATATCCAGCTGAACGGTCTGGTTATAGGTACATTGAGC
AACTGACTGAAATGCCTCAAAATGTTCTTTACGATGCCATTGGGATATATCAACGGTGGTATATCCAGTG
ATTTTTTTCTCCATTTTAGCTTCCTTAGCTCCTGAAAATCTCGATAACTCAAAAAATACGCCCGGTAGTG
ATCTTATTTCATTATGGTGAAAGTTGGAACCTCTTACGTGCCGATCAACGTCTCATTTTCGCCAAAAGTT
GGCCCAGGGCTTCCCGGTATCAACAGGGACACCAGGATTTATTTATTCTGCGAAGTGATCTTCCGTCACA
GGTATTTATTCGGCGCAAAGTGCGTCGGGTGATGCTGCCAACTTACTGATTTAGTGTATGATGGTGTTTT
TGAGGTGCTCCAGTGGCTTCTGTTTCTATCAGCTGTCCCTCCTGTTCAGCTACTGACGGGGTGGTGCGTA
ACGGCAAAAGCACCGCCGGACATCAGCGCTAGCGGAGTGTATACTGGCTTACTATGTTGGCACTGATGAG
GGTGTCAGTGAAGTGCTTCATGTGGCAGGAGAAAAAAGGCTGCACCGGTGCGTCAGCAGAATATGTGATA
CAGGATATATTCCGCTTCCTCGCTCACTGACTCGCTACGCTCGGTCGTTCGACTGCGGCGAGCGGAAATG
GCTTACGAACGGGGCGGAGATTTCCTGGAAGATGCCAGGAAGATACTTAACAGGGAAGTGAGAGGGCCGC
GGCAAAGCCGTTTTTCCATAGGCTCCGCCCCCCTGACAAGCATCACGAAATCTGACGCTCAAATCAGTGG
TGGCGAAACCCGACAGGACTATAAAGATACCAGGCGTTTCCCCCTGGCGGCTCCCTCGTGCGCTCTCCTG
TTCCTGCCTTTCGGTTTACCGGTGTCATTCCGCTGTTATGGCCGCGTTTGTCTCATTCCACGCCTGACAC
TCAGTTCCGGGTAGGCAGTTCGCTCCAAGCTGGACTGTATGCACGAACCCCCCGTTCAGTCCGACCGCTG
CGCCTTATCCGGTAACTATCGTCTTGAGTCCAACCCGGAAAGACATGCAAAAGCACCACTGGCAGCAGCC
ACTGGTAATTGATTTAGAGGAGTTAGTCTTGAAGTCATGCGCCGGTTAAGGCTAAACTGAAAGGACAAGT
TTTGGTGACTGCGCTCCTCCAAGCCAGTTACCTCGGTTCAAAGAGTTGGTAGCTCAGAGAACCTTCGAAA
AACCGCCCTGCAAGGCGGTTTTTTCGTTTTCAGAGCAAGAGATTACGCGCAGACCAAAACGATCTCAAGA
AGATCATCTTATTAATCAGATAAAATATTTCTAGATTTCAGTGCAATTTATCTCTTCAAATGTAGCACCT
GAAGTCAGCCCCATACGATATAAGTTGTAATTCTCATGTTTGACAGCTTATCATCGATGCATAATGTGCC
TGTCAAATGGACGAAGCAGGGATTCTGCAAACCCTATGCTACTCCGTCAAGCCGTCAATTGTCTGATTCG
TTACCAATTATGACAACTTGACGGCTACATCATTCACTTTTTCTTCACAACCGGCACGGAACTCGCTCGG
GCTGGCCCCGGTGCATTTTTTAAATACCCGCGAGAAATAGAGTTGATCGTCAAAACCAACATTGCGACCG
ACGGTGGCGATAGGCATCCGGGTGGTGCTCAAAAGCAGCTTCGCCTGGCTGATACGTTGGTCCTCGCGCC
AGCTTAAGACGCTAATCCCTAACTGCTGGCGGAAAAGATGTGACAGACGCGACGGCGACAAGCAAACATG
CTGTGCGACGCTGGCGATATCAAAATTGCTGTCTGCCAGGTGATCGCTGATGTACTGACAAGCCTCGCGT
ACCCGATTATCCATCGGTGGATGGAGCGACTCGTTAATCGCTTCCATGCGCCGCAGTAACAATTGCTCAA
GCAGATTTATCGCCAGCAGCTCCGAATAGCGCCCTTCCCCTTGCCCGGCGTTAATGATTTGCCCAAACAG
GTCGCTGAAATGCGGCTGGTGCGCTTCATCCGGGCGAAAGAACCCCGTATTGGCAAATATTGACGGCCAG
TTAAGCCATTCATGCCAGTAGGCGCGCGGACGAAAGTAAACCCACTGGTGATACCATTCGCGAGCCTCCG
GATGACGACCGTAGTGATGAATCTCTCCTGGCGGGAACAGCAAAATATCACCCGGTCGGCAAACAAATTC
TCGTCCCTGATTTTTCACCACCCCCTGACCGCGAATGGTGAGATTGAGAATATAACCTTTCATTCCCAGC
GGTCGGTCGATAAAAAAATCGAGATAACCGTTGGCCTCAATCGGCGTTAAACCCGCCACCAGATGGGCAT
TAAACGAGTATCCCGGCAGCAGGGGATCATTTTGCGCTTCAGCCATACTTTTCATACTCCCGCCATTCAG
AG
